>Addgene plasmid #54386 | LIIIalpha F E-F | depositor full sequence | sequence record 84606 | Full Sequence
CAAAATCCCTTAACGTGAGTTACGCGTCGTTCCACTGAGCGTCAGACCCCTGCCATTTTTGGGGTGAGGC
CGTTCGCGGCCGAGGGGCGCAGCCCCTGGGGGGATGGGAGCTCGGTGCCTTGATGTGGGCGCCGGCGGTC
GAGTGGCGACGGCGCGGCTTGTCCGCGCCCTGGTAGATTGCCTGGCCGTAGGCCAGCCATTTTTGAGCGG
CCAGCGGCCGCGATAGGCCGACGCGAAGCGGCGGGGCGTAGGGAGCGCAGCGACCGAAGGGTAGGCGCTT
TTTGCAGCTCTTCGGCTGTGCGCTGGCCAGACAGTTATGCACAGGCCAGGCGGGTTTTAAGAGTTTTAAT
AAGTTTTAAAGAGTTTTAGGCGGAAAAATCGCCTTTTTTCTCTTTTATATCAGTCACTTACATGTGTGAC
CGGTTCCCAATGTACGGCTTTGGGTTCCCAATGTACGGGTTCCGGTTCCCAATGTACGGCTTTGGGTTCC
CAATGTACGTGCTATCCACAGGAAAGAAGCTTTTTCGACCTTTTTCCCCTGCTAGGGCAATTTGCCCTAG
CATCTGCTCCGTACATTAGGAACCGGCGGATGCTTCGCCCTCGATCAGGTTGCGGTAGCGCATGACTAGG
ATCGGGCCAGCCTGCCCCGCCTCCTCCTTCAAATCGTACTCCGGCAGGTCATTTGACCCGATCAGCTTGC
GCACGGTGAAACAGAACTTCTTGAACTCTCCGGCGCTGCCACTGCGTTCGTAGATCGTCTTGAACAACCA
TCTGGCTTCTGCCTTGCCTGCGGCGCGGCGTGCCAGGCGGTAGAGAAAACGGCCGATGCCGGGATCGATC
AAAAAGTAATCGGGGTGAACCGTCAGCACGTCCGGGTTCTTGCCTTCTGTGATCTCGCGGTACATCCAAT
CAGCTAGCTCGATCTCGATGTACTCCGGCCGCCCGGTTTCGCTCTTTACGATCTTGTAGCGGCTAATCAA
GGCTTCACCCTCGGATACCGTCACCAGGCGGCCGTTCTTGGCCTTCTTCGTACGCTGCATGGCAACGTGC
GTGGTGTTTAACCGAATGCAGGTTTCTACCAGGTCGTCTTTCTGCTTTCCGCCATCGGCTCGCCGGCAGA
ACTTGAGTACGTCCGCAACGTGTGGACGGAACACGCGGCCGGGCTTGTCTCCCTTCCCTTCCCGGTATCG
GTTCATGGATTCGGTTAGATGGGAAACCGCCATCAGTACCAGGTCGTAATCCCACACACTGGCCATGCCG
GCCGGCCCTGCGGAAACCTCTACGTGCCCGTCTGGAAGCTCGTAGCGGATCACCTCGCCAGCTCGTCGGT
CACGCTTCGACAGACGGAAAACGGCCACGTCCATGATGCTGCGACTATCGCGGGTGCCCACGTCATAGAG
CATCGGAACGAAAAAATCTGGTTGCTCGTCGCCCTTGGGCGGCTTCCTAATCGACGACGCACCGGCTGCC
GGCGGTTGCCGGGATTCTTTGCGGATTCGATCAGCGGCCGCTTGCCACGATTCACCGGGGCGTGCTTCTG
CCTCGATGCGTTGCCGCTGGGCGGCCTGCGCGGCCTTCAACTTCTCCACCAGGTCATCACCCAGCGCCGC
GCCGATTTGTACCGGGCCGGATGGTTTGCGACCGCTCACGCCGATTCCTCGGGCTTGGGGGTTCCAGTGC
CATTGCAGGGCCGGCAGACAACCCAGCCGCTTACGCCTGGCCAACCGCCCGTTCCTCCACACATGGGGCA
TTCCACGGCGTCGGTGCCTGGTTGTTCTTGATTTTCCATGCCGCCTCCTTTAGCCGCTAAAATTCATCTA
CTCATTTATTCATTTGCTCATTTACTCTGGTAGCTGCGCGATGTATTCAGATAGCAGCTCGGTAATGGTC
TTGCCTTGGCGTACCGCGTACATCTTCAGCTTGGTGTGATCCTCCGCCGGCAACTGAAAGTTGACCCGCT
TCATGGCTGGCGTGTCTGCCAGGCTGGCCAACGTTGCAGCCTTGCTGCTGCGTGCGCTCGGACGGCCGGC
ACTTAGCGTGTTTGTGCTTTTGCTCATTTTCTCTTTACCTCATTAACTCAAATGAGTTTTGATTTAATTT
CAGCGGCCAGCGCCTGGACCTCGCGGGCAGCGTCGCCCTCGGGTTCTGATTCAAGAACGGTTGTGCCGGC
GGCGGCAGTGCCTGGGTAGCTCACGCGCTGCGTGATACGGGACTCAAGAATGGGCAGCTCGTACCCGGCC
AGCGCCTCGGCAACCTCACCGCCGATGCGCGTGCCTTTGATCGCCCGCGACACGACAAAGGCCGCTTGTA
GCCTTCCATCCGTGACCTCAATGCGCTGCTTAACCAGCTCCACCAGGTCGGCGGTGGCCCATATGTCGTA
AGGGCTTGGCTGCACCGGAATCAGCACGAAGTCGGCTGCCTTGATCGCGGACACAGCCAAGTCCGCCGCC
TGGGGCGCTCCGTCGATCACTACGAAGTCGCGCCGGCCGATGGCCTTCACGTCGCGGTCAATCGTCGGGC
GGTCGATGCCGACAACGGTTAGCGGTTGATCTTCCCGCACGGCCGCCCAATCGCGGGCACTGCCCTGGGG
ATCGGAATCGACTAACAGAACATCGGCCCCGGCGAGTTGCAGGGCGCGGGCTAGATGGGTTGCGATGGTC
GTCTTGCCTGACCCGCCTTTCTGGTTAAGTACAGCGATAACCTTCATGCGTTCCCCTTGCGTATTTGTTT
ATTTACTCATCGCATCATATACGCAGCGACCGCATGACGCAAGCTGTTTTACTCAAATACACATCACCTT
TTTAGACGGCGGCGCTCGGTTTCTTCAGCGGCCAAGCTGGCCGGCCAGGCCGCCAGCTTGGCATCAGACA
AACCGGCCAGGATTTCATGCAGCCGCACGGCTGATGGGCTGCCTGTATCGAGTGGTGATTTTGTGCCGAG
CTGCCGGTCGGGGAGCTGTTGGCTGGCTGGTGGCAGGATATATTGTGGTGTAAACAAATTGACGCTTAGA
CAACTTAATAACACATTGCGGACGTTTTTAATGTACTGGGGTGGATTACGGGTCTCAAATCTACGTTGTC
TTCAAAGCTGAACGAGAAACGTAAAATGATATAAATATCAATATATTAAATTAGATTTTGCATAAAAAAC
AGACTACATAATACTGTAAAACACAACATATCCAGTCACTATGGCGGCCCCTCGAGGGGCCGCATTAGGC
ACCCCAGGCTTTACACTTTATGCTTCCGGCTCGTATAATGTGTGGATTTTGAGTTAGGATCCGTCGAGAT
TTTCAGGAGCTAAGGAAGCTAAAATGGAGAAAAAAATCACTGGATATACCACCGTTGATATATCCCAATG
GCATCGTAAAGAACATTTTGAGGCATTTCAGTCAGTTGCTCAATGTACCTATAACCAGACCGTTCAGCTG
GATATTACGGCCTTTTTAAAGACCGTAAAGAAAAATAAGCACAAGTTTTATCCGGCCTTTATTCACATTC
TTGCCCGCCTGATGAATGCTCATCCGGAATTCCGTATGGCAATGAAAGACGGTGAGCTGGTGATATGGGA
TAGTGTTCACCCTTGTTACACCGTTTTCCATGAGCAAACTGAAACGTTTTCATCGCTCTGGAGTGAATAC
CACGACGATTTCCGGCAGTTTCTACACATATATTCGCAAGATGTGGCGTGTTACGGTGAAAACCTGGCCT
ATTTCCCTAAAGGGTTTATTGAGAATATGTTTTTCGTGTCAGCCAATCCCTGGGTGAGTTTCACCAGTTT
TGATTTAAACGTGGCCAATATGGACAACTTCTTCGCCCCCGTTTTCACCATGGGCAAATATTATACGCAA
GGCGACAAGGTGCTGATGCCGCTGGCGATTCAGGTTCATCATGCCGTTTGTGATGGCTTCCATGTCGGCA
GAATGCTTAATGAATTACAACAGTACTGCGATGAGTGGCAGGGCGGGGCGTAATCTAGAGGATCCGGCTT
ACTAAAAGCCAGATAACAGTATGCGTATTTGCGCGCTGATTTTTGCGGTATAAGAATATATACTGATATG
TATACCCGAAGTATGTCAAAAAGAGGTATGCTATGAAGCAGCGTATTACAGTGACAGTTGACAGCGACAG
CTATCAGTTGCTCAAGGCATATATGATGTCAATATCTCCGGTCTGGTAAGCACAACCATGCAGAATGAAG
CCCGTCGTCTGCGTGCCGAACGCTGGAAAGCGGAAAATCAGGAAGGGATGGCTGAGGTCGCCCGGTTTAT
TGAAATGAACGGCTCTTTTGCTGACGAGAACAGGGGCTGGTGAAATGCAGTTTAAGGTTTACACCTATAA
AAGAGAGAGCCGTTATCGTCTGTTTGTGGATGTACAGAGTGATATTATTGACACGCCCGGGCGACGGATG
GTGATCCCCCTGGCCAGTGCACGTCTGCTGTCAGATAAAGTCCCCCGTGAACTTTACCCGGTGGTGCATA
TCGGGGATGAAAGCTGGCGCATGATGACCACCGATATGGCCAGTGTGCCGGTTTCCGTTATCGGGGAAGA
AGTGGCTGATCTCAGCCACCGCGAAAATGACATCAAAAACGCCATTAACCTGATGTTCTGGGGAATATAA
ATGTCAGGCTCCCTTATACACAGCCAGTCTGCAGGTCGACGAAGACTTTCTGTGAGTGAGACCTCTGGTT
TAAACTATCAGTGTTTGACAGGATATATTGGCGGGTAAACCTAAGAGAAAAGAGCGTTTATTAGAATAAT
CGGATATTTAAAAGGGCGTGAAAAGGTTTATCCGTTCGTCCATTTGTATGTGCCAACCACAGGAACCGTA
AAAAGGCCGCGTTGCTGGCGTTTTTCCATAGGCTCCGCCCCCCTGACGAGCATCACAAAAATCGACGCTC
AAGTCAGAGGTGGCGAAACCCGACAGGACTATAAAGATACCAGGCGTTTCCCCCTGGAAGCTCCCTCGTG
CGCTCTCCTGTTCCGACCCTGCCGCTTACCGGATACCTGTCCGCCTTTCTCCCTTCGGGAAGCGTGGCGC
TTTCTCATAGCTCACGCTGTAGGTATCTCAGTTCGGTGTAGGTCGTTCGCTCCAAGCTGGGCTGTGTGCA
CGAACCCCCCGTTCAGCCCGACCGCTGCGCCTTATCCGGTAACTATCGTCTTGAGTCCAACCCGGTAAGA
CACGACTTATCGCCACTGGCAGCAGCCACTGGTAACAGGATTAGCAGAGCGAGGTATGTAGGCGGTGCTA
CAGAGTTCTTGAAGTGGTGGCCTAACTACGGCTACACTAGAAGGACAGTATTTGGTATCTGCGCTCTGCT
GAAGCCAGTTACCTTCGGAAAAAGAGTTGGTAGCTCTTGATCCGGCAAACAAACCACCGCTGGTAGCGGT
GGTTTTTTTGTTTGCAAGCAGCAGATTACGCGCAGAAAAAAAGGATCTCAAGAAGATCCTTTGATCTTTT
CTACGGGGTCTGACGCTCAGTGGAACGAAAACTCACGTTAAGGGATTTTGGTCATGAGATTATCAAAAAG
GATCTTCACCTAGATCATAAAATCATTATTTGCCATCCAGCTGATATCCCCTATAGTGAGTCGTATTACA
TGGTCATAGCTGTTTCCTGGCAGCTCTGGCCCGTGTCTCAAAATCTCTGATGTTACATTGCACAAGATAA
AAATATATCATCATGAACAATAAAACTGTCTGCTTACATAAACAGTAATACAAGGGGTGTTATGAGCCAT
ATTCAACGGGAAACGTCGAGGCCGCGATTAAATTCCAACATGGATGCTGATTTATATGGGTATAAATGGG
CTCGCGATAATGTCGGGCAATCAGGTGCGACAATCTATCGCTTGTATGGGAAGCCCGATGCGCCAGAGTT
GTTTCTGAAACATGGCAAAGGTAGCGTTGCCAATGATGTTACAGATGAGATGGTCAGACTAAACTGGCTG
ACGGAATTTATGCCTCTTCCGACCATCAAGCATTTTATCCGTACTCCTGATGATGCATGGTTACTCACCA
CTGCGATCCCCGGAAAAACAGCATTCCAGGTATTAGAAGAATATCCTGATTCAGGTGAAAATATTGTTGA
TGCGCTGGCAGTGTTCCTGCGCCGGTTGCATTCGATTCCTGTTTGTAATTGTCCTTTTAACAGCGATCGC
GTATTTCGTCTTGCTCAGGCGCAATCACGAATGAATAACGGTTTGGTTGATGCGAGTGATTTTGATGACG
AGCGTAATGGCTGGCCTGTTGAACAAGTCTGGAAAGAAATGCATAAACTTTTGCCATTCTCACCGGATTC
AGTCGTCACTCATGGTGATTTCTCACTTGATAACCTTATTTTTGACGAGGGGAAATTAATAGGTTGTATT
GATGTTGGACGAGTCGGAATCGCAGACCGATACCAGGATCTTGCCATCCTATGGAACTGCCTCGGTGAGT
TTTCTCCTTCATTACAGAAACGGCTTTTTCAAAAATATGGTATTGATAATCCTGATATGAATAAATTGCA
GTTTCATTTGATGCTCGATGAGTTTTTCTAATCAGAATTGGTTAATTGGTTGTAACACTGGCAGAGCATT
ACGCTGACTTGACGGGACGGCGCAAGCTCATGAC
Features (pLannotate 1.2.2; 15 found; start..end, strand, type, name):
     50..110     -  rep_origin     oriV (fragment): incP origin of replication
    316..510     -  rep_origin     pVS1 oriV: origin of replication for the Pseudomonas plasmid pVS1 (Heeb et al., 2000)
    576..1649    -  CDS            pVS1 RepA: replication protein from the Pseudomonas plasmid pVS1 (Heeb et al., 2000)
   2078..2707    -  CDS            pVS1 StaA: stability protein from the Pseudomonas plasmid pVS1 (Heeb et al., 2000)
   2971..2995    +  misc_feature   LB T-DNA repeat: left border repeat from nopaline C58 T-DNA
   3084..3193    +  protein_bind   attR1 (fragment): mutant version of attR; recombination site for the Gateway® LR reaction LR Clonase™
   3230..3260    +  promoter       lac UV5 promoter: E. coli lac promoter with an "up" mutation
   3284..3313    +  promoter       cat promoter (fragment): promoter of the E. coli cat gene encoding chloramphenicol acetyltransferase
   3314..3970    +  CDS            cat: CAT_ECOLX - Experimental evidence at protein level: Swiss-Prot protein existence level 1. This enzyme is an effector of chloramphenicol resistance in bacteria. From Escherichia coli. This protein is used as a marker in many commonly used cloning vectors, such as pACYC184.
   4152..4310    +  CDS            ccdA (fragment): CCDA_ECO57 - Also known as H, letA. Experimental evidence at protein level: Swiss-Prot protein existence level 1. Antitoxin component of a type II toxin-antitoxin (TA) system which inhibits the post-segregational killing (PSK) of plasmid-free cells, also referred to as a plasmid addiction system. Binds to and blocks the activity of CcdB; will also remove bound CcdB protein from the CcdB-GyrA complex by forming a CcdA-CcdB complex, a process termed rejuvenation. Functions as a transcriptional corepressor for the ccdAB operon, repression also requires CcdB (By similarity). From Escherichia coli
   4315..4620    +  CDS            ccdB: CcdB, a bacterial toxin that poisons DNA gyrase; ccdB; Plasmids containing the ccdB gene cannot be propagated in standard E. coli strains.
   4706..4730    +  misc_feature   RB T-DNA repeat: right border repeat from nopaline C58 T-DNA
   4853..5441    -  rep_origin     ori: high-copy-number ColE1/pMB1/pBR322/pUC origin of replication
   5580..5598    -  promoter       T7 promoter: promoter for bacteriophage T7 RNA polymerase
   5732..6541    +  CDS            KanR: aminoglycoside phosphotransferase; aph(3')-Ia; confers resistance to kanamycin in bacteria or G418 (Geneticin®) in eukaryotes
