[The description below was written by a language model from this plasmid's Addgene catalogue record and pLannotate feature annotations shown in this document.]
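Description:
LIIIalpha F E-F is an empty binary plant expression backbone built on Xpre-K (pICH50505). It belongs to a modular plasmid assembly kit for multigene expression, gene silencing and silencing rescue in plants, and the depositor describes it as a LIII/LV backbone, meaning a destination vector for the higher assembly levels of that system. It carries no insert. Outside the T-DNA, the backbone combines a high-copy ColE1/pUC-type origin for E. coli with the pVS1 replication module (oriV, RepA and the StaA stability protein), which generally supports stable maintenance in Agrobacterium. A short incP oriV fragment is also annotated. Backbone selection is by kanamycin through an aph(3')-Ia gene, and a T7 promoter lies between this marker and the ColE1 origin.

Between the nopaline-type left and right T-DNA border repeats, the vector holds only a counter-selectable placeholder cassette. This consists of a chloramphenicol acetyltransferase gene with its own promoter, preceded by a lac UV5 promoter, and followed by a ccdA fragment and an intact ccdB toxin gene. A partial attR1 site upstream suggests the cassette was taken from a Gateway-type module. Because ccdB poisons DNA gyrase, the empty vector is propagated in the ccdB-tolerant strain DB3.1 under combined chloramphenicol and kanamycin selection. In this kind of design, replacing the cassette with assembled transcription units removes the toxin, so correct products can be recovered in standard E. coli strains. The feature table does not annotate the cloning sites or fusion overhangs implied by the "E-F" designation. No plant promoter, terminator or plant selectable marker is annotated, so these would have to come from the inserted modules. The finished constructs are intended for Agrobacterium-mediated delivery into plants.
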