Addgene plasmid #54386: LIIIalpha F E-F
Purpose: (Empty Backbone)
Depositing lab: Martin Parniske. Depositing organization: Ludwig-Maximilians-Universitaet Muenchen (LMU). Publication: A modular plasmid assembly kit for multigene expression, gene silencing and silencing rescue in plants. Binder A, Lambert J, Morbitzer R, Popp C, Ott T, Lahaye T, Parniske M. PLoS One. 2014 Feb 13;9(2):e88218. doi: 10.1371/journal.pone.0088218. eCollection 2014. PubMed 24551083.
Backbone
  Vector backbone: Xpre-K (pICH50505)
  Backbone manufacturer: Icon Genetics
  Vector type: plant expression
Growth in bacteria
  Bacterial resistance: Chloramphenicol and Kanamycin, 25 & 50 μg/mL
  Growth temperature: 37°C
  Growth strain: DB3.1
  Copy number: High Copy
Gene/Insert
  Gene/Insert name: None
Terms and licenses: Academic/Nonprofit Terms; Industry Terms: Not Available to Industry
Depositor comments: binary expression vector. LIII/LV backbone.
How to cite: LIIIalpha F E-F was a gift from Martin Parniske (Addgene plasmid # 54386 ; http://n2t.net/addgene:54386 ; RRID:Addgene_54386)
