>Addgene plasmid #54386 | LIIIalpha F E-F | addgene partial sequence | sequence record 99625 | RB-F1 5'-ggataaaccttttcacgccc-3'
CAGTTGACAGCGACAGCTATCAGTTGCTCAAGGCATATATGATGTCAATATCTCCGGTCTGGTAAGCACA
ACCATGCAGAATGAAGCCCGTCGTCTGCGTGCCGAACGCTGGAAAGCGGAAAATCAGGAAGGGATGGCTG
AGGTCGCCCGGTTTATTGAAATGAACGGCTCTTTTGCTGACGAGAACAGGGGCTGGTGAAATGCAGTTTA
AGGTTTACACCTATAAAAGAGAGAGCCGTTATCGTCTGTTTGTGGATGTACAGAGTGATATTATTGACAC
GCCCGGGCGACGGATGGTGATCCCCCTGGCCAGTGCACGTCTGCTGTCAGATAAAGTCCCCCGTGAACTT
TACCCGGTGGTGCATATCGGGGATGAAAGCTGGCGCATGATGACCACCGATATGGCCAGTGTGCCGGTTT
CCGTTATCGGGGAAGAAGTGGCTGATCTCAGCCACCGCGAAAATGACATCAAAAACGCCATTAACCTGAT
GTTCTGGGGAATATAAATGTCAGGCTCCCTTATACACAGCCAGTCTGCAGGTCGACGAAGACTTTCTGTG
AGTGAGACCT
