>Addgene plasmid #54386 | LIIIalpha F E-F | addgene partial sequence | sequence record 100964 | lac-promoter-R 5'-CCGGAAGCATAAAGTGTAAA-3'
CATAGTGACTGGATATGTTGTGTTTTACAGTATTATGTAGTCTGTTTTTTATGCAAAATCTAATTTAATA
TATTGATATTTATATCATTTTACGTTTCTCGTTCAGCTTTGAAGACAACGTAGATTTGAGACCCGTAATC
CACCCCAGTACATTAAAAACGTCCGCAATGTGTTATTAAGTTGTCTAAGCGTCAATTTGTTTACACCACA
ATATATCCTGCCACCAGCCAGCCAACAGCTCCCCGACCGGCAGCTCGGCACAAAATCACCACTCGATACA
GGCAGCCCATCAGCCGTGCGGCTGCATGAAATCCTGGCCGGTTTGTCTGATGCCAAGCTGGCGGCCTGGC
CGGCCAGCTTGGCCGCTGAAGAAACCGAGCGCCGCCGTCTAAAAAGGTGATGTGTATTTGAGTAAAACAG
CTTGCGTCATGCGGTCGCTGCGTATATGATGCGATGAGTAAATAAACAAATACGCAAGGGGAACGCATGA
AGGTTATCGCTGTACTTAACCAGAAAGGCGGGTCAGGCAAGACGACCATCGCAACCCATCTAGCCCGCGC
CCTGCAACTCGCCGGGGCCGATGTTCTGTTAGTCGATTCCGATCCCCAGGGCAGTGCCCGCGATTGGGCG
GCCGTGCGGGAAGATCAACCGCTAACCGTTGTCGGCATCGACCGCCCGACGATTGACCGCGACGTGAAGG
CCATCGGCCGGCGCGACTTCGTAGTGATCGACGGAGCGCCCCAGGCGGCGGACTTGGCTGTGTCCGCGAT
CAAGGCAGCCGACTTCGTGCTGATTCCGGTGCAGCCAAGCCCTTACGACATATGGGCCACCGCCGACCTG
GTGGAGCTGGTTAAGCAGCGCATTGAGGTCACGGATGGAAGGCTACA
